>Addgene plasmid #117342 | pmiRGLO-CAMK2B-209 | depositor full sequence | sequence record 221477 | Full Sequence
CATGCAAGCTGATCCGGCTGCTAACAAAGCCCGAAAGGAAGCTGAGTTGGCTGCTGCCACCGCTGAGCAA
TAACTAGCATAACCCCTTGGGGCGGCCGCTTCGAGCAGACATGATAAGATACATTGATGAGTTTGGACAA
ACCACAACTAGAATGCAGTGAAAAAAATGCTTTATTTGTGAAATTTGTGATGCTATTGCTTTATTTGTAA
CCATTATAAGCTGCAATAAACAAGTTAACAACAACAATTGCATTCATTTTATGTTTCAGGTTCAGGGGGA
GATGTGGGAGGTTTTTTTAAGCAAGTAAAACCTCTACAAATGTGGTAAAATCGAATTTTAACAAAATATT
AACGCTTACAATTTCCTGATGCGGTATTTTCTCCTTACGCATCTGTGCGGTATTTCACACCGCATACGCG
GATCTGCGCAGCACCATGGCCTGAAATAACCTCTGAAAGAGGAACTTGGTTAGGTACCTTCTGAGGCGGA
AAGAACCAGCTGTGGAATGTGTGTCAGTTAGGGTGTGGAAAGTCCCCAGGCTCCCCAGCAGGCAGAAGTA
TGCAAAGCATGCATCTCAATTAGTCAGCAACCAGGTGTGGAAAGTCCCCAGGCTCCCCAGCAGGCAGAAG
TATGCAAAGCATGCATCTCAATTAGTCAGCAACCATAGTCCCGCCCCTAACTCCGCCCATCCCGCCCCTA
ACTCCGCCCAGTTCCGCCCATTCTCCGCCCCATGGCTGACTAATTTTTTTTATTTATGCAGAGGCCGAGG
CCGCCTCGGCCTCTGAGCTATTCCAGAAGTAGTGAGGAGGCTTTTTTGGAGGCCTAGGCTTTTGCAAAAA
GCTTGATTCTTCTGACACAACAGTCTCGAACCAAAGGCTGGAGCCACCATGGCTTCCAAGGTGTACGACC
CCGAGCAACGCAAACGCATGATCACTGGGCCTCAGTGGTGGGCTCGCTGCAAGCAAATGAACGTGCTGGA
CTCCTTCATCAACTACTATGATTCCGAGAAGCACGCCGAGAACGCCGTGATTTTTCTGCATGGTAACGCT
GCCTCCAGCTACCTGTGGAGGCACGTCGTGCCTCACATCGAGCCCGTGGCTAGATGCATCATCCCTGATC
TGATCGGAATGGGTAAGTCCGGCAAGAGCGGGAATGGCTCATATCGCCTCCTGGATCACTACAAGTACCT
CACCGCTTGGTTCGAGCTGCTGAACCTTCCAAAGAAAATCATCTTTGTGGGCCACGACTGGGGGGCTTGT
CTGGCCTTTCACTACTCCTACGAGCACCAAGACAAGATCAAGGCCATCGTCCATGCTGAGAGTGTCGTGG
ACGTGATCGAGTCCTGGGACGAGTGGCCTGACATCGAGGAGGATATCGCCCTGATCAAGAGCGAAGAGGG
CGAGAAAATGGTGCTTGAGAATAACTTCTTCGTCGAGACCATGCTCCCAAGCAAGATCATGCGGAAACTG
GAGCCTGAGGAGTTCGCTGCCTACCTGGAGCCATTCAAGGAGAAGGGCGAGGTTAGACGGCCTACCCTCT
CCTGGCCTCGCGAGATCCCTCTCGTTAAGGGAGGCAAGCCCGACGTCGTCCAGATTGTCCGCAACTACAA
CGCCTACCTTCGGGCCAGCGACGATCTGCCTAAGATGTTCATCGAGTCCGACCCTGGGTTCTTTTCCAAC
GCTATTGTCGAGGGAGCTAAGAAGTTCCCTAACACCGAGTTCGTGAAGGTGAAGGGCCTCCACTTCAGCC
AGGAGGACGCTCCAGATGAAATGGGTAAGTACATCAAGAGCTTCGTGGAGCGCGTGCTGAAGAACGAGCA
GACCGGTGGTGGGAGCGGAGGTGGCGGATCAGGTGGCGGAGGCTCCGGAGGGATTGAACAAGATGGATTG
CACGCAGGTTCTCCGGCCGCTTGGGTGGAGAGGCTATTCGGCTATGACTGGGCACAACAGACAATCGGCT
GCTCTGATGCCGCCGTGTTCCGGCTGTCAGCGCAGGGGCGCCCGGTTCTTTTTGTCAAGACCGACCTGTC
CGGTGCCCTGAATGAACTGCAGGACGAGGCAGCGCGGCTATCGTGGCTGGCCACGACGGGCGTTCCTTGC
GCAGCTGTGCTCGACGTTGTCACTGAAGCGGGAAGGGACTGGCTGCTATTGGGCGAAGTGCCGGGGCAGG
ATCTCCTGTCATCTCACCTTGCTCCTGCCGAGAAAGTATCCATCATGGCTGATGCAATGCGGCGGCTGCA
TACGCTTGATCCGGCTACCTGCCCATTCGACCACCAAGCGAAACATCGCATCGAGCGAGCACGTACTCGG
ATGGAAGCCGGTCTTGTCGATCAGGATGATCTGGACGAAGAGCATCAGGGGCTCGCGCCAGCCGAACTGT
TCGCCAGGCTCAAGGCGCGCATGCCCGACGGCGAGGATCTCGTCGTGACCCATGGCGATGCCTGCTTGCC
GAATATCATGGTGGAAAATGGCCGCTTTTCTGGATTCATCGACTGTGGCCGGCTGGGTGTGGCGGACCGC
TATCAGGACATAGCGTTGGCTACCCGTGATATTGCTGAAGAGCTTGGCGGCGAATGGGCTGACCGCTTCC
TCGTGCTTTACGGTATCGCCGCTCCCGATTCGCAGCGCATCGCCTTCTATCGCCTTCTTGACGAGTTCTT
CTGAGCGGGACTCTGGGGTTCGAAATGACCGACCAAGCGACGCCCAACCTGCCATCACGATGGCCGCAAT
AAAATATCTTTATTTTCATTACATCTGTGTGTTGGTTTTTTGTGTGAATCGATAGCGATAAGGATCCTCT
TTGCGCTTGCGTTTTCCCTTGTCCAGATAGCCCAGTAGCTGACATTCATCCGGGGTCAGCACCGTTTCTG
CGGACTGGCTTTCTACGTAATGGTTTCTTAGACGTCAGGTGGCACTTTTCGGGGAAATGTGCGCGGAACC
CCTATTTGTTTATTTTTCTAAATACATTCAAATATGTATCCGCTCATGAGACAATAACCCTGATAAATGC
TTCAATAATATTGAAAAAGGAAGAGTATGAGTATTCAACATTTCCGTGTCGCCCTTATTCCCTTTTTTGC
GGCATTTTGCCTTCCTGTTTTTGCTCACCCAGAAACGCTGGTGAAAGTAAAAGATGCTGAAGATCAGTTG
GGTGCACGAGTGGGTTACATCGAACTGGATCTCAACAGCGGTAAGATCCTTGAGAGTTTTCGCCCCGAAG
AACGTTTTCCAATGATGAGCACTTTCAAAGTTCTGCTATGTGGCGCGGTATTATCCCGTATTGACGCCGG
GCAAGAGCAACTCGGTCGCCGCATACACTATTCTCAGAATGACTTGGTTGAGTACTCACCAGTCACAGAA
AAGCATCTTACGGATGGCATGACAGTAAGAGAATTATGCAGTGCTGCCATAACCATGAGTGATAACACTG
CGGCCAACTTACTTCTGACAACTATCGGAGGACCGAAGGAGCTAACCGCTTTTTTGCACAACATGGGGGA
TCATGTAACTCGCCTTGATCGTTGGGAACCGGAGCTGAATGAAGCCATACCAAACGACGAGCGTGACACC
ACGATGCCTGTAGCAATGGCAACAACGTTGCGCAAACTATTAACTGGCGAACTACTTACTCTAGCTTCCC
GGCAACAATTAATAGACTGGATGGAGGCGGATAAAGTTGCAGGACCACTTCTGCGCTCGGCCCTTCCGGC
TGGCTGGTTTATTGCTGATAAATCTGGAGCCGGTGAGCGTGGGTCTCGCGGTATCATTGCAGCACTGGGG
CCAGATGGTAAGCCCTCCCGTATCGTAGTTATCTACACGACGGGGAGTCAGGCAACTATGGATGAACGAA
ATAGACAGATCGCTGAGATAGGTGCCTCACTGATTAAGCATTGGTAATTCGAAATGACCGACCAAGCGAC
GCCCAACCGGTATCAGCTCACTCAAAGGCGGTAATACGGTTATCCACAGAATCAGGGGATAACGCAGGAA
AGAACATGTGAGCAAAAGGCCAGCAAAAGGCCAGGAACCGTAAAAAGGCCGCGTTGCTGGCGTTTTTCCA
TAGGCTCCGCCCCCCTGACGAGCATCACAAAAATCGACGCTCAAGTCAGAGGTGGCGAAACCCGACAGGA
CTATAAAGATACCAGGCGTTTCCCCCTGGAAGCTCCCTCGTGCGCTCTCCTGTTCCGACCCTGCCGCTTA
CCGGATACCTGTCCGCCTTTCTCCCTTCGGGAAGCGTGGCGCTTTCTCATAGCTCACGCTGTAGGTATCT
CAGTTCGGTGTAGGTCGTTCGCTCCAAGCTGGGCTGTGTGCACGAACCCCCCGTTCAGCCCGACCGCTGC
GCCTTATCCGGTAACTATCGTCTTGAGTCCAACCCGGTAAGACACGACTTATCGCCACTGGCAGCAGCCA
CTGGTAACAGGATTAGCAGAGCGAGGTATGTAGGCGGTGCTACAGAGTTCTTGAAGTGGTGGCCTAACTA
CGGCTACACTAGAAGGACAGTATTTGGTATCTGCGCTCTGCTGAAGCCAGTTACCTTCGGAAAAAGAGTT
GGTAGCTCTTGATCCGGCAAACAAACCACCGCTGGTAGCGGTGGTTTTTTTGTTTGCAAGCAGCAGATTA
CGCGCAGAAAAAAAGGATTTCAAGAAGATCCTTTGATCTTTTCTACGGGGTCTGACGCTCAGTGGAACGA
AAACTCACGTTAAGGGATTTTGGTCATGAGATTATCAAAAAGGATCTTCACCTAGATCCTTTTATAGTCC
GGAAATACAGGAACGCACGCTGGATGGCCCTTCGCTGGGATGGTGAAACCATGAAAAATGGCAGCTTCAG
TGGATTAAGTGGGGGTAATGTGGCCTGTACCCTCTGGTTGCATAGGTATTCATACGGTTAAAATTTATCA
GGCGCGATTGCGGCAGTTTTTCGGGTGGTTTGTTGCCATTTTTACCTGTCTGCTGCCGTGATCGCGCTGA
ACGCGTTTTAGCGGTGCGTACAATTAAGGGATTATGGTAAATCCACTTACTGTCTGCCCTCGTAGCCATC
GAGATAAACCGCAGTACTCCGGCCACGATGCGTCCGGCGTAGAGGATCGAGATCTACCGGGTAGGGGAGG
CGCTTTTCCCAAGGCAGTCTGGAGCATGCGCTTTAGCAGCCCCGCTGGGCACTTGGCGCTACACAAGTGG
CCTCTGGCCTCGCACACATTCCACATCCACCGGTAGGCGCCAACCGGCTCCGTTCTTTGGTGGCCCCTTC
GCGCCACCTTCTACTCCTCCCCTAGTCAGGAAGTTCCCCCCCGCCCCGCAGCTCGCGTCGTGCAGGACGT
GACAAATGGAAGTAGCACGTCTCACTAGTCTCGTGCAGATGGACAGCACCGCTGAGCAATGGAAGCGGGT
AGGCCTTTGGGGCAGCGGCCAATAGCAGCTTTGCTCCTTCGCTTTCTGGGCTCAGAGGCTGGGAAGGGGT
GGGTCCGGGGGCGGGCTCAGGGGCGGGCTCAGGGGCGGGGCGGGCGCCCGAAGGTCCTCCGGAGGCCCGG
CATTCTGCACGCTTCAAAAGCGCACGTCTGCCGCGCTGTTCTCCTCTTCCTCATCTCCGGGCCTTTCGAC
CTGCAGCCCAAGCTTGGCAATCCGGTACTGTTGGTAAAGCCACCATGGAAGATGCCAAAAACATTAAGAA
GGGCCCAGCGCCATTCTACCCACTCGAAGACGGGACCGCCGGCGAGCAGCTGCACAAAGCCATGAAGCGC
TACGCCCTGGTGCCCGGCACCATCGCCTTTACCGACGCACATATCGAGGTGGACATTACCTACGCCGAGT
ACTTCGAGATGAGCGTTCGGCTGGCAGAAGCTATGAAGCGCTATGGGCTGAATACAAACCATCGGATCGT
GGTGTGCAGCGAGAATAGCTTGCAGTTCTTCATGCCCGTGTTGGGTGCCCTGTTCATCGGTGTGGCTGTG
GCCCCAGCTAACGACATCTACAACGAGCGCGAGCTGCTGAACAGCATGGGCATCAGCCAGCCCACCGTCG
TATTCGTGAGCAAGAAAGGGCTGCAAAAGATCCTCAACGTGCAAAAGAAGCTACCGATCATACAAAAGAT
CATCATCATGGATAGCAAGACCGACTACCAGGGCTTCCAAAGCATGTACACCTTCGTGACTTCCCATTTG
CCACCCGGCTTCAACGAGTACGACTTCGTGCCCGAGAGCTTCGACCGGGACAAAACCATCGCCCTGATCA
TGAACAGTAGTGGCAGTACCGGATTGCCCAAGGGCGTAGCCCTACCGCACCGCACCGCTTGTGTCCGATT
CAGTCATGCCCGCGACCCCATCTTCGGCAACCAGATCATCCCCGACACCGCTATCCTCAGCGTGGTGCCA
TTTCACCACGGCTTCGGCATGTTCACCACGCTGGGCTACTTGATCTGCGGCTTTCGGGTCGTGCTCATGT
ACCGCTTCGAGGAGGAGCTATTCTTGCGCAGCTTGCAAGACTATAAGATTCAATCTGCCCTGCTGGTGCC
CACACTATTTAGCTTCTTCGCTAAGAGCACTCTCATCGACAAGTACGACCTAAGCAACTTGCACGAGATC
GCCAGCGGCGGGGCGCCGCTCAGCAAGGAGGTAGGTGAGGCCGTGGCCAAACGCTTCCACCTACCAGGCA
TCCGCCAGGGCTACGGCCTGACAGAAACAACCAGCGCCATTCTGATCACCCCCGAAGGGGACGACAAGCC
TGGCGCAGTAGGCAAGGTGGTGCCCTTCTTCGAGGCTAAGGTGGTGGACTTGGACACCGGTAAGACACTG
GGTGTGAACCAGCGCGGCGAGCTGTGCGTCCGTGGCCCCATGATCATGAGCGGCTACGTTAACAACCCCG
AGGCTACAAACGCTCTCATCGACAAGGACGGCTGGCTGCACAGCGGCGACATCGCCTACTGGGACGAGGA
CGAGCACTTCTTCATCGTGGACCGGCTGAAGAGCCTGATCAAATACAAGGGCTACCAGGTAGCCCCAGCC
GAACTGGAGAGCATCCTGCTGCAACACCCCAACATCTTCGACGCCGGGGTCGCCGGCCTGCCCGACGACG
ATGCCGGCGAGCTGCCCGCCGCAGTCGTCGTGCTGGAACACGGTAAAACCATGACCGAGAAGGAGATCGT
GGACTATGTGGCCAGCCAGGTTACAACCGCCAAGAAGCTGCGCGGTGGTGTTGTGTTCGTGGACGAGGTG
CCTAAAGGACTGACCGGCAAGTTGGACGCCCGCAAGATCCGCGAGATTCTCATTAAGGCCAAGAAGGGCG
GCAAGATCGCCGTGTAATTCTAGTTGTTTAAACGAGCTCGAGCTGCGCCCTGGTTTCGCCGGACAGAGTT
GGTGTTTGGAGCCCGACTGCCCTCGGGCACACGGCCTGCCTGTCGCATGTTTGTGTCTGCCTCGTTCCCT
CCCCTGGTGCCTGTGTCTGCAGAAAAACAAGACCAGATGTGATTTGTTAAAAAAAAACAAAAAAAAAAAA
AAAAAAAACAAGATGACGACGACAACCACAAAAAAAATTGACATCAGATGAAATGAAAAAAAAAAAAAAC
AAAAAAAACTAAAGGAAGGAAAAAGCTGTAAAAATCACTGGCATTCGTGGGGCCACTCCCCACCCAAGCT
CCACGTGTGTCCGTCTGTGCTCCTGGCCTCTGGGGGACCAGCTGGGACATGAACTTGTCTGCCAGGCCCC
CGTCGCGTGCTGAACGGTGTTAGTTTGTAGGTAACGCACACACCCCACACCTAAGGTGTCTGCATCCTCC
TGCCAACGCATGGGCTCCACGTGGTGTGCTCGCTGGCTGTCGTGACTGTCAGCTGTCTCTTGGGAGGGGC
TGTGGGGGCCCGCTGGGCTGCCTCCTTTCCCGCTAGTTGTGCCTGAGAGTTGCTGTTGTTCCTGCTTTCC
CTTCCCTTCCTTTCATCCCCTGAAGGGCTAGGTGTGGGTTTTCCGTGCCCGGTATCCCCACACACCCAGC
ACGGACAACCCTTCGGCAGAGCCCAGGCCGGCCCCTCACCCCCTGGAGTATTGAAACTGGAGTCCCGTCC
CCAAGGCCTTCAGAGATGCCCCTACACACCCAGGGCTCCAGCTCTGGTCCTTCTGGGGGAGTAAAGTGCA
AAGAGGGGCACAGCTTAGTTTTGGGCCTCTCGCCGAGCAAGAGACAGCACTGCTGGCTACAGCTCCAACA
CAGCCAGCTGTGGCAAGAGGACTCTGCCTGGGCTGGCCCCCCTCCTGTGTGAGGTGTCTGTCCCTTCTCT
GCTGGCCAGCAGCAGATGCACTGGCAGCTCCCAACCCTGTTTCCGCCCCTCGGCCCTCCCCCAGCCTGTT
CGGCTTCTCTGCAGCCCGCAAGGGGGAGCAGACTTTTGACAAAGGACTGCGGGCCTCGCTCAAGTCCCTG
AGCCCCCAGCTGAAGCTGGGAGGGGAGGCCAGGCTTTGTGTCTGGGCATATTCGTCTGCTGATGGGGTTT
GGGGAAGCCTGGGGCTTGGGGTTTGGTCGGGTGGTGCAGCTAGTGGCAGAGCGGGATCAGAGGTGGTGGC
TGCCCAGCTTCTGGGCTGAGACAAGGGTCTGTGCAGGGGTTTACTGAAGTGGGAGTGCCTTTGGAATCTG
GGCCGGGAGCAGAAGGGAGCAAAAGCTACAGTGGGAGCCAGCCTAGGGCACATGGGAGGCGTGAGGGCAG
TGCTGCCCGTGCAGTGTCAGGTGTGCCAGTGCCTTGGCGGGCTGCAGTGCGTGTGAGGGCACCTTCTAGG
TGGGCCAGGGATGCAGCTATGGAGATAAGGCGGGCTGGGGACAGAAACAGGTGGGCACAGGGCCCAGGAC
ACCAGCGGATGGAGGGCAGGGTCTAGCCCTGTGCTCCTGAGCGTCGGCTGCCTGGGTTCGAGGCGGTGGG
TCCCCGGCCCCTTGTGATGGTGTGTACCATGGGGGAGCTCGGGGACAGGGCAAGCCCGAGCATGGTGGGG
CTGCAGGGTGGGTCTGAAGCCAGGTTGGGTGGGGGTGGTCACAAGCCCTGACTGCAGAGGGTCAGGGGCT
CCTGCCCCAGTGCCTGCCCACTTTCAATTCACATTGTTTTCAACAAGGATTTTCTTTATCTTCCCCTACA
AATCAAGCCAAGGGAGGGGCACAGAATGGGGAACAGGACACAGGATCCTAAACTCCAAGGGGACTGTCCA
CCGATGAACACTCAGAGTGGACACCATCTTCCGTCCACGCTGTGCCCAGGACAGCTGTCCCCATCCATGA
ACACAGGGTAAACATCTGCCGGGCTCCGCACCAGTGGCTCCCTGGGCCATGGGACAGCGGCAGGGCTCAC
CACGGACAGCACGTGGCCCAGCAGCCGGCCACCCTGGCGTCCTGGGGCCTCCTCCCCTCCTCTCCCTCTC
ACCTTGTCACCTCCACGGAGCTGCCTGTCTGGGATAATTTGGGGATTTTTTTTCTGGGGGATAATTCTTT
TGCATGACCCCTAAAGAGCAAGCCACACCGGTCTGCTAGCTAGGTGTCCGCGGTGTGGTGGTGGCGGCCG
CTGGCCAGCGCTGCAAGGGGTCGGCTGCCCACGGTGCTGGCTGGCCTCCCCTCCTCTCTCTTTTTGCTGA
GTTTCATTGTCTTTTCTTTCTGAGCCTTGTAAGTGTACAAAAATTATTCTTATTTTGTTCTGTCTCGGGA
AACTGCAAATAAAAGAAAAACAGGACAAGTCGACCTGCAGG
Features (pLannotate 1.2.2; 19 found; start..end, strand, type, name):
     17..66      +  CDS            SET1 (fragment): solubility-enhancement tag derived from T7 phage gene 10B
     74..93      +  terminator     T7 terminator (fragment): transcription terminator for bacteriophage T7 RNA polymerase
    115..236     -  polyA_signal   SV40 poly(A) signal: SV40 polyadenylation signal
    259..327     -  CDS            large T antigen (fragment): large T antigen from SV40 (simian virus 40)
    332..364     +  rep_origin     M13 ori (fragment): M13 bacteriophage origin of replication; arrow indicates direction of (+) strand synthesis
    365..416     -  misc_feature   bom (fragment): basis of mobility region from pBR322
    481..838     +  promoter       SV40 promoter: SV40 enhancer and early promoter
    889..1821    +  CDS            hRluc: Renilla luciferase human codon-optimized
   1872..2664    +  CDS            NeoR/KanR (fragment): aminoglycoside phosphotransferase from Tn5; aph(3')-II (or nptII); confers resistance to neomycin, kanamycin, and G418 (Geneticin®)
   2728..2776    +  polyA_signal   poly(A) signal: synthetic polyadenylation signal
   2797..2889    -  CDS            tnpA (fragment): TN5P_ECOLX - Also known as tnp. Experimental evidence at protein level: Swiss-Prot protein existence level 1. Mediates transposition of transposon Tn5 by a 'cut and paste' mechanism. First, the monomeric transposase binds the 19 bp inverted DNA repeats flanking the transposon. Then, dimerization of the DNA- bound transposase creates a synaptic DNA complex. After nicking of the first DNA strand, excision of the transposon proceeds through a series of intermediates. The transposase then mediates the insertion of the transposon at a new site by strand transfer. The activity of the wild- type tran
   2932..3036    +  promoter       AmpR promoter: bla
   3037..3897    +  CDS            AmpR: β-lactamase; bla; confers resistance to ampicillin, carbenicillin, and related antibiotics
   4055..4643    -  rep_origin     ori: high-copy-number ColE1/pMB1/pBR322/pUC origin of replication
   4759..5042    +  misc_feature   cer region: ColE1-derived recombination site that helps to maintain plasmids as monomers
   5099..5598    +  promoter       PGK promoter: mouse phosphoglycerate kinase 1 promoter
   5645..7297    +  CDS            luciferase: firefly luciferase synthetic luc2 version of the luciferase gene
   7469..7490    -  promoter       URA3 promoter (fragment): S. cerevisiae URA3
   9688..10      +  misc_feature   MCS (fragment) (across the origin): pUC18/19 multiple cloning site
