>Addgene plasmid #117342 | pmiRGLO-CAMK2B-209 | addgene full sequence | sequence record 231489 | Addgene NGS Result
AGATCTACCGGGTAGGGGAGGCGCTTTTCCCAAGGCAGTCTGGAGCATGCGCTTTAGCAGCCCCGCTGGG
CACTTGGCGCTACACAAGTGGCCTCTGGCCTCGCACACATTCCACATCCACCGGTAGGCGCCAACCGGCT
CCGTTCTTTGGTGGCCCCTTCGCGCCACCTTCTACTCCTCCCCTAGTCAGGAAGTTCCCCCCCGCCCCGC
AGCTCGCGTCGTGCAGGACGTGACAAATGGAAGTAGCACGTCTCACTAGTCTCGTGCAGATGGACAGCAC
CGCTGAGCAATGGAAGCGGGTAGGCCTTTGGGGCAGCGGCCAATAGCAGCTTTGCTCCTTCGCTTTCTGG
GCTCAGAGGCTGGGAAGGGGTGGGTCCGGGGGCGGGCTCAGGGGCGGGCTCAGGGGCGGGGCGGGCGCCC
GAAGGTCCTCCGGAGGCCCGGCATTCTGCACGCTTCAAAAGCGCACGTCTGCCGCGCTGTTCTCCTCTTC
CTCATCTCCGGGCCTTTCGACCTGCAGCCCAAGCTTGGCAATCCGGTACTGTTGGTAAAGCCACCATGGA
AGATGCCAAAAACATTAAGAAGGGCCCAGCGCCATTCTACCCACTCGAAGACGGGACCGCCGGCGAGCAG
CTGCACAAAGCCATGAAGCGCTACGCCCTGGTGCCCGGCACCATCGCCTTTACCGACGCACATATCGAGG
TGGACATTACCTACGCCGAGTACTTCGAGATGAGCGTTCGGCTGGCAGAAGCTATGAAGCGCTATGGGCT
GAATACAAACCATCGGATCGTGGTGTGCAGCGAGAATAGCTTGCAGTTCTTCATGCCCGTGTTGGGTGCC
CTGTTCATCGGTGTGGCTGTGGCCCCAGCTAACGACATCTACAACGAGCGCGAGCTGCTGAACAGCATGG
GCATCAGCCAGCCCACCGTCGTATTCGTGAGCAAGAAAGGGCTGCAAAAGATCCTCAACGTGCAAAAGAA
GCTACCGATCATACAAAAGATCATCATCATGGATAGCAAGACCGACTACCAGGGCTTCCAAAGCATGTAC
ACCTTCGTGACTTCCCATTTGCCACCCGGCTTCAACGAGTACGACTTCGTGCCCGAGAGCTTCGACCGGG
ACAAAACCATCGCCCTGATCATGAACAGTAGTGGCAGTACCGGATTGCCCAAGGGCGTAGCCCTACCGCA
CCGCACCGCTTGTGTCCGATTCAGTCATGCCCGCGACCCCATCTTCGGCAACCAGATCATCCCCGACACC
GCTATCCTCAGCGTGGTGCCATTTCACCACGGCTTCGGCATGTTCACCACGCTGGGCTACTTGATCTGCG
GCTTTCGGGTCGTGCTCATGTACCGCTTCGAGGAGGAGCTATTCTTGCGCAGCTTGCAAGACTATAAGAT
TCAATCTGCCCTGCTGGTGCCCACACTATTTAGCTTCTTCGCTAAGAGCACTCTCATCGACAAGTACGAC
CTAAGCAACTTGCACGAGATCGCCAGCGGCGGGGCGCCGCTCAGCAAGGAGGTAGGTGAGGCCGTGGCCA
AACGCTTCCACCTACCAGGCATCCGCCAGGGCTACGGCCTGACAGAAACAACCAGCGCCATTCTGATCAC
CCCCGAAGGGGACGACAAGCCTGGCGCAGTAGGCAAGGTGGTGCCCTTCTTCGAGGCTAAGGTGGTGGAC
TTGGACACCGGTAAGACACTGGGTGTGAACCAGCGCGGCGAGCTGTGCGTCCGTGGCCCCATGATCATGA
GCGGCTACGTTAACAACCCCGAGGCTACAAACGCTCTCATCGACAAGGACGGCTGGCTGCACAGCGGCGA
CATCGCCTACTGGGACGAGGACGAGCACTTCTTCATCGTGGACCGGCTGAAGAGCCTGATCAAATACAAG
GGCTACCAGGTAGCCCCAGCCGAACTGGAGAGCATCCTGCTGCAACACCCCAACATCTTCGACGCCGGGG
TCGCCGGCCTGCCCGACGACGATGCCGGCGAGCTGCCCGCCGCAGTCGTCGTGCTGGAACACGGTAAAAC
CATGACCGAGAAGGAGATCGTGGACTATGTGGCCAGCCAGGTTACAACCGCCAAGAAGCTGCGCGGTGGT
GTTGTGTTCGTGGACGAGGTGCCTAAAGGACTGACCGGCAAGTTGGACGCCCGCAAGATCCGCGAGATTC
TCATTAAGGCCAAGAAGGGCGGCAAGATCGCCGTGTAATTCTAGTTGTTTAAACGAGCTCGAGCTGCGCC
CTGGTTTCGCCGGACAGAGTTGGTGTTTGGAGCCCGACTGCCCTCGGGCACACGGCCTGCCTGTCGCATG
TTTGTGTCTGCCTCGTTCCCTCCCCTGGTGCCTGTGTCTGCAGAAAAACAAGACCAGATGTGATTTGTTA
AAAAAAAACAAAAAAAAAAAAAAAAAAANCAAGATGACGACGACAACCACAAAAAAAATTGACATCAGAT
GAAATGAAAAAAAAAAAAAAAACAAAAAAAACTAAAGGAAGGAAAAAGCTGTAAAAATCACTGGCATTCG
TGGGGCCACTCCCCACCCAAGCTCCACGTGTGTCCGTCTGTGCTCCTGGCCTCTGGGGGACCAGCTGGGA
CATGAACTTGTCTGCCAGGCCCCCGTCGCGTGCTGAACGGTGTTAGTTTGTAGGTAACGCACACACCCCA
CACCTAAGGTGTCTGCATCCTCCTGCCAACGCATGGGCTCCACGTGGTGTGCTCGCTGGCTGTCGTGACT
GTCAGCTGTCTCTTGGGAGGGGCTGTGGGGGCCCGCTGGGCTGCCTCCTTTCCCGCTAGTTGTGCCTGAG
AGTTGCTGTTGTTCCTGCTTTCCCTTCCCTTCCTTTCATCCCCTGAAGGGCTAGGTGTGGGTTTTCCGTG
CCCGGTATCCCCACACACCCAGCACGGACAACCCTTCGGCAGAGCCCAGGCCGGCCCCTCACCCCCTGGA
GTATTGAAACTGGAGTCCCGTCCCCAAGGCCTTCAGAGATGCCCCTACACACCCAGGGCTCCAGCTCTGG
TCCTTCTGGGGGAGTAAAGTGCAAAGAGGGGCACAGCTTAGTTTTGGGCCTCTCGCCGAGCAAGAGACAG
CACTGCTGGCTACAGCTCCAACACAGCCAGCTGTGGCAAGAGGACTCTGCCTGGGCTGGCCCCCCTCCTG
TGTGAGGTGTCTGTCCCTTCTCTGCTGGCCAGCAGCAGATGCACTGGCAGCTCCCAACCCTGTTTCCGCC
CCTCGGCCCTCCCCCAGCCTGTTCGGCTTCTCTGCAGCCCGCAAGGGGGAGCAGACTTTTGACAAAGGAC
TGCGGGCCTCGCTCAAGTCCCTGAGCCCCCAGCTGAAGCTGGGAGGGGAGGCCAGGCTTTGTGTCTGGGC
ATATTCGTCTGCTGATGGGGTTTGGGGAAGCCTGGGGCTTGGGGTTTGGTCGGGTGGTGCAGCTAGTGGC
AGAGCGGGATCAGAGGTGGTGGCTGCCCAGCTTCTGGGCTGAGACAAGGGTCTGTGCAGGGGTTTACTGA
AGTGGGAGTGCCTTTGGAATCTGGGCCGGGAGCAGAAGGGAGCAAAAGCTACAGTGGGAGCCAGCCTAGG
GCACATGGGAGGCGTGAGGGCAGTGCTGCCCGTGCAGTGTCAGGTGTGCCAGTGCCTTGGCGGGCTGCAG
TGCGTGTGAGGGCACCTTCTAGGTGGGCCAGGGATGCAGCTATGGAGATAAGGCGGGCTGGGGACAGAAA
CAGGTGGGCACAGGGCCCAGGACACCAGCGGATGGAGGGCAGGGTCTAGCCCTGTGCTCCTGAGCGTCGG
CTGCCTGGGTTCGAGGCGGTGGGTCCCCGGCCCCTTGTGATGGTGTGTACCATGGGGGAGCTCGGGGACA
GGGCAAGCCCGAGCATGGTGGGGCTGCAGGGTGGGTCTGAAGCCAGGTTGGGTGGGGGTGGTCACAAGCC
CTGACTGCAGAGGGTCAGGGGCTCCTGCCCCAGTGCCTGCCCACTTTCAATTCACATTGTTTTCAACAAG
GATTTTCTTTATCTTCCCCTACAAATCAAGCCAAGGGAGGGGCACAGAATGGGGAACAGGACACAGGATC
CTAAACTCCAAGGGGACTGTCCACCGATGAACACTCAGAGTGGACACCATCTTCCGTCCACGCTGTGCCC
AGGACAGCTGTCCCCATCCATGAACACAGGGTAAACATCTGCCGGGCTCCGCACCAGTGGCTCCCTGGGC
CATGGGACAGCGGCAGGGCTCACCACGGACAGCACGTGGCCCAGCAGCCGGCCACCCTGGCGTCCTGGGG
CCTCCTCCCCTCCTCTCCCTCTCACCTTGTCACCTCCACGGAGCTGCCTGTCTGGGATAATTTGGGGATT
TTTTTTCTGGGGGATAATTCTTTTGCATGACCCCTAAAGAGCAAGCCACACCGGTCTGCTAGCTAGGTGT
CCGCGGTGTGGTGGTGGCGGCCGCTGGCCAGCGCTGCAAGGGGTCGGCTGCCCACGGTGCTGGCTGGCCT
CCCCTCCTCTCTCTTTTTGCTGAGTTTCATTGTCTTTTCTTTCTGAGCCTTGTAAGTGTACAAAAATTAT
TCTTATTTTGTTCTGTCTCGGGAAACTGCAAATAAAAGAAAAACAGGACAAGTCGACCTGCAGGCATGCA
AGCTGATCCGGCTGCTAACAAAGCCCGAAAGGAAGCTGAGTTGGCTGCTGCCACCGCTGAGCAATAACTA
GCATAACCCCTTGGGGCGGCCGCTTCGAGCAGACATGATAAGATACATTGATGAGTTTGGACAAACCACA
ACTAGAATGCAGTGAAAAAAATGCTTTATTTGTGAAATTTGTGATGCTATTGCTTTATTTGTAACCATTA
TAAGCTGCAATAAACAAGTTAACAACAACAATTGCATTCATTTTATGTTTCAGGTTCAGGGGGAGATGTG
GGAGGTTTTTTTAAGCAAGTAAAACCTCTACAAATGTGGTAAAATCGAATTTTAACAAAATATTAACGCT
TACAATTTCCTGATGCGGTATTTTCTCCTTACGCATCTGTGCGGTATTTCACACCGCATACGCGGATCTG
CGCAGCACCATGGCCTGAAATAACCTCTGAAAGAGGAACTTGGTTAGGTACCTTCTGAGGCGGAAAGAAC
CAGCTGTGGAATGTGTGTCAGTTAGGGTGTGGAAAGTCCCCAGGCTCCCCAGCAGGCAGAAGTATGCAAA
GCATGCATCTCAATTAGTCAGCAACCAGGTGTGGAAAGTCCCCAGGCTCCCCAGCAGGCAGAAGTATGCA
AAGCATGCATCTCAATTAGTCAGCAACCATAGTCCCGCCCCTAACTCCGCCCATCCCGCCCCTAACTCCG
CCCAGTTCCGCCCATTCTCCGCCCCATGGCTGACTAATTTTTTTTATTTATGCAGAGGCCGAGGCCGCCT
CGGCCTCTGAGCTATTCCAGAAGTAGTGAGGAGGCTTTTTTGGAGGCCTAGGCTTTTGCAAAAAGCTTGA
TTCTTCTGACACAACAGTCTCGAACCAAAGGCTGGAGCCACCATGGCTTCCAAGGTGTACGACCCCGAGC
AACGCAAACGCATGATCACTGGGCCTCAGTGGTGGGCTCGCTGCAAGCAAATGAACGTGCTGGACTCCTT
CATCAACTACTATGATTCCGAGAAGCACGCCGAGAACGCCGTGATTTTTCTGCATGGTAACGCTGCCTCC
AGCTACCTGTGGAGGCACGTCGTGCCTCACATCGAGCCCGTGGCTAGATGCATCATCCCTGATCTGATCG
GAATGGGTAAGTCCGGCAAGAGCGGGAATGGCTCATATCGCCTCCTGGATCACTACAAGTACCTCACCGC
TTGGTTCGAGCTGCTGAACCTTCCAAAGAAAATCATCTTTGTGGGCCACGACTGGGGGGCTTGTCTGGCC
TTTCACTACTCCTACGAGCACCAAGACAAGATCAAGGCCATCGTCCATGCTGAGAGTGTCGTGGACGTGA
TCGAGTCCTGGGACGAGTGGCCTGACATCGAGGAGGATATCGCCCTGATCAAGAGCGAAGAGGGCGAGAA
AATGGTGCTTGAGAATAACTTCTTCGTCGAGACCATGCTCCCAAGCAAGATCATGCGGAAACTGGAGCCT
GAGGAGTTCGCTGCCTACCTGGAGCCATTCAAGGAGAAGGGCGAGGTTAGACGGCCTACCCTCTCCTGGC
CTCGCGAGATCCCTCTCGTTAAGGGAGGCAAGCCCGACGTCGTCCAGATTGTCCGCAACTACAACGCCTA
CCTTCGGGCCAGCGACGATCTGCCTAAGATGTTCATCGAGTCCGACCCTGGGTTCTTTTCCAACGCTATT
GTCGAGGGAGCTAAGAAGTTCCCTAACACCGAGTTCGTGAAGGTGAAGGGCCTCCACTTCAGCCAGGAGG
ACGCTCCAGATGAAATGGGTAAGTACATCAAGAGCTTCGTGGAGCGCGTGCTGAAGAACGAGCAGACCGG
TGGTGGGAGCGGAGGTGGCGGATCAGGTGGCGGAGGCTCCGGAGGGATTGAACAAGATGGATTGCACGCA
GGTTCTCCGGCCGCTTGGGTGGAGAGGCTATTCGGCTATGACTGGGCACAACAGACAATCGGCTGCTCTG
ATGCCGCCGTGTTCCGGCTGTCAGCGCAGGGGCGCCCGGTTCTTTTTGTCAAGACCGACCTGTCCGGTGC
CCTGAATGAACTGCAGGACGAGGCAGCGCGGCTATCGTGGCTGGCCACGACGGGCGTTCCTTGCGCAGCT
GTGCTCGACGTTGTCACTGAAGCGGGAAGGGACTGGCTGCTATTGGGCGAAGTGCCGGGGCAGGATCTCC
TGTCATCTCACCTTGCTCCTGCCGAGAAAGTATCCATCATGGCTGATGCAATGCGGCGGCTGCATACGCT
TGATCCGGCTACCTGCCCATTCGACCACCAAGCGAAACATCGCATCGAGCGAGCACGTACTCGGATGGAA
GCCGGTCTTGTCGATCAGGATGATCTGGACGAAGAGCATCAGGGGCTCGCGCCAGCCGAACTGTTCGCCA
GGCTCAAGGCGCGCATGCCCGACGGCGAGGATCTCGTCGTGACCCATGGCGATGCCTGCTTGCCGAATAT
CATGGTGGAAAATGGCCGCTTTTCTGGATTCATCGACTGTGGCCGGCTGGGTGTGGCGGACCGCTATCAG
GACATAGCGTTGGCTACCCGTGATATTGCTGAAGAGCTTGGCGGCGAATGGGCTGACCGCTTCCTCGTGC
TTTACGGTATCGCCGCTCCCGATTCGCAGCGCATCGCCTTCTATCGCCTTCTTGACGAGTTCTTCTGAGC
GGGACTCTGGGGTTCGAAATGACCGACCAAGCGACGCCCAACCTGCCATCACGATGGCCGCAATAAAATA
TCTTTATTTTCATTACATCTGTGTGTTGGTTTTTTGTGTGAATCGATAGCGATAAGGATCCTCTTTGCGC
TTGCGTTTTCCCTTGTCCAGATAGCCCAGTAGCTGACATTCATCCGGGGTCAGCACCGTTTCTGCGGACT
GGCTTTCTACGTAATGGTTTCTTAGACGTCAGGTGGCACTTTTCGGGGAAATGTGCGCGGAACCCCTATT
TGTTTATTTTTCTAAATACATTCAAATATGTATCCGCTCATGAGACAATAACCCTGATAAATGCTTCAAT
AATATTGAAAAAGGAAGAGTATGAGTATTCAACATTTCCGTGTCGCCCTTATTCCCTTTTTTGCGGCATT
TTGCCTTCCTGTTTTTGCTCACCCAGAAACGCTGGTGAAAGTAAAAGATGCTGAAGATCAGTTGGGTGCA
CGAGTGGGTTACATCGAACTGGATCTCAACAGCGGTAAGATCCTTGAGAGTTTTCGCCCCGAAGAACGTT
TTCCAATGATGAGCACTTTCAAAGTTCTGCTATGTGGCGCGGTATTATCCCGTATTGACGCCGGGCAAGA
GCAACTCGGTCGCCGCATACACTATTCTCAGAATGACTTGGTTGAGTACTCACCAGTCACAGAAAAGCAT
CTTACGGATGGCATGACAGTAAGAGAATTATGCAGTGCTGCCATAACCATGAGTGATAACACTGCGGCCA
ACTTACTTCTGACAACTATCGGAGGACCGAAGGAGCTAACCGCTTTTTTGCACAACATGGGGGATCATGT
AACTCGCCTTGATCGTTGGGAACCGGAGCTGAATGAAGCCATACCAAACGACGAGCGTGACACCACGATG
CCTGTAGCAATGGCAACAACGTTGCGCAAACTATTAACTGGCGAACTACTTACTCTAGCTTCCCGGCAAC
AATTAATAGACTGGATGGAGGCGGATAAAGTTGCAGGACCACTTCTGCGCTCGGCCCTTCCGGCTGGCTG
GTTTATTGCTGATAAATCTGGAGCCGGTGAGCGTGGGTCTCGCGGTATCATTGCAGCACTGGGGCCAGAT
GGTAAGCCCTCCCGTATCGTAGTTATCTACACGACGGGGAGTCAGGCAACTATGGATGAACGAAATAGAC
AGATCGCTGAGATAGGTGCCTCACTGATTAAGCATTGGTAATTCGAAATGACCGACCAAGCGACGCCCAA
CCGGTATCAGCTCACTCAAAGGCGGTAATACGGTTATCCACAGAATCAGGGGATAACGCAGGAAAGAACA
TGTGAGCAAAAGGCCAGCAAAAGGCCAGGAACCGTAAAAAGGCCGCGTTGCTGGCGTTTTTCCATAGGCT
CCGCCCCCCTGACGAGCATCACAAAAATCGACGCTCAAGTCAGAGGTGGCGAAACCCGACAGGACTATAA
AGATACCAGGCGTTTCCCCCTGGAAGCTCCCTCGTGCGCTCTCCTGTTCCGACCCTGCCGCTTACCGGAT
ACCTGTCCGCCTTTCTCCCTTCGGGAAGCGTGGCGCTTTCTCATAGCTCACGCTGTAGGTATCTCAGTTC
GGTGTAGGTCGTTCGCTCCAAGCTGGGCTGTGTGCACGAACCCCCCGTTCAGCCCGACCGCTGCGCCTTA
TCCGGTAACTATCGTCTTGAGTCCAACCCGGTAAGACACGACTTATCGCCACTGGCAGCAGCCACTGGTA
ACAGGATTAGCAGAGCGAGGTATGTAGGCGGTGCTACAGAGTTCTTGAAGTGGTGGCCTAACTACGGCTA
CACTAGAAGGACAGTATTTGGTATCTGCGCTCTGCTGAAGCCAGTTACCTTCGGAAAAAGAGTTGGTAGC
TCTTGATCCGGCAAACAAACCACCGCTGGTAGCGGTGGTTTTTTTGTTTGCAAGCAGCAGATTACGCGCA
GAAAAAAAGGATTTCAAGAAGATCCTTTGATCTTTTCTACGGGGTCTGACGCTCAGTGGAACGAAAACTC
ACGTTAAGGGATTTTGGTCATGAGATTATCAAAAAGGATCTTCACCTAGATCCTTTTATAGTCCGGAAAT
ACAGGAACGCACGCTGGATGGCCCTTCGCTGGGATGGTGAAACCATGAAAAATGGCAGCTTCAGTGGATT
AAGTGGGGGTAATGTGGCCTGTACCCTCTGGTTGCATAGGTATTCATACGGTTAAAATTTATCAGGCGCG
ATTGCGGCAGTTTTTCGGGTGGTTTGTTGCCATTTTTACCTGTCTGCTGCCGTGATCGCGCTGAACGCGT
TTTAGCGGTGCGTACAATTAAGGGATTATGGTAAATCCACTTACTGTCTGCCCTCGTAGCCATCGAGATA
AACCGCAGTACTCCGGCCACGATGCGTCCGGCGTAGAGGATCG
Features (pLannotate 1.2.2; 19 found; start..end, strand, type, name):
     10..509     +  promoter       PGK promoter: mouse phosphoglycerate kinase 1 promoter
    556..2208    +  CDS            luciferase: firefly luciferase synthetic luc2 version of the luciferase gene
   2380..2401    -  promoter       URA3 promoter (fragment): S. cerevisiae URA3
   4601..4624    +  misc_feature   MCS (fragment): pUC18/19 multiple cloning site
   4631..4680    +  CDS            SET1 (fragment): solubility-enhancement tag derived from T7 phage gene 10B
   4688..4707    +  terminator     T7 terminator (fragment): transcription terminator for bacteriophage T7 RNA polymerase
   4729..4850    -  polyA_signal   SV40 poly(A) signal: SV40 polyadenylation signal
   4873..4941    -  CDS            large T antigen (fragment): large T antigen from SV40 (simian virus 40)
   4946..4978    +  rep_origin     M13 ori (fragment): M13 bacteriophage origin of replication; arrow indicates direction of (+) strand synthesis
   4979..5030    -  misc_feature   bom (fragment): basis of mobility region from pBR322
   5095..5452    +  promoter       SV40 promoter: SV40 enhancer and early promoter
   5503..6435    +  CDS            hRluc: Renilla luciferase human codon-optimized
   6486..7278    +  CDS            NeoR/KanR (fragment): aminoglycoside phosphotransferase from Tn5; aph(3')-II (or nptII); confers resistance to neomycin, kanamycin, and G418 (Geneticin®)
   7342..7390    +  polyA_signal   poly(A) signal: synthetic polyadenylation signal
   7411..7503    -  CDS            tnpA (fragment): TN5P_ECOLX - Also known as tnp. Experimental evidence at protein level: Swiss-Prot protein existence level 1. Mediates transposition of transposon Tn5 by a 'cut and paste' mechanism. First, the monomeric transposase binds the 19 bp inverted DNA repeats flanking the transposon. Then, dimerization of the DNA- bound transposase creates a synaptic DNA complex. After nicking of the first DNA strand, excision of the transposon proceeds through a series of intermediates. The transposase then mediates the insertion of the transposon at a new site by strand transfer. The activity of the wild- type tran
   7546..7650    +  promoter       AmpR promoter: bla
   7651..8511    +  CDS            AmpR: β-lactamase; bla; confers resistance to ampicillin, carbenicillin, and related antibiotics
   8669..9257    -  rep_origin     ori: high-copy-number ColE1/pMB1/pBR322/pUC origin of replication
   9373..9656    +  misc_feature   cer region: ColE1-derived recombination site that helps to maintain plasmids as monomers
