[The description below was written by a language model from this plasmid's Addgene catalogue record and pLannotate feature annotations shown in this document.]
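Description:
pmiRGLO-CAMK2B-209 is a mammalian dual-luciferase reporter plasmid built on the Promega pmiRGLO backbone and used to test whether a human 3' UTR is regulated by a microRNA. It is propagated in E. coli as a high-copy plasmid through a ColE1/pUC-type origin with ampicillin resistance (bla under its own promoter), and a ColE1 cer site helps keep the plasmid monomeric. For mammalian cells the record lists neomycin/G418 as the selectable marker.

The test cassette consists of the mouse PGK-1 promoter driving the synthetic firefly luciferase gene luc2, followed by the roughly 2.4 kb 3' UTR of the human CAMK2B-209 transcript. This was inserted by Gibson assembly downstream of the luciferase coding sequence, which destroyed the flanking NheI and XbaI cloning sites. The UTR itself is not annotated in either feature table. It corresponds to the largely unannotated stretch between luc2 and the remnant of the multiple cloning site, ahead of the SV40 polyadenylation signal. The short hits there and nearby (URA3 promoter, SET1, large T antigen, M13 ori, bom, tnpA fragments) look like incidental matches rather than functional parts. A second, independent cassette uses the SV40 enhancer/early promoter to express human codon-optimised Renilla luciferase, followed closely by the NeoR coding sequence and a synthetic poly(A) signal, providing both an internal normalisation control and drug selection.

In use, microRNA binding to the cloned UTR lowers firefly signal relative to Renilla. The associated study concerns the miR-124 regulatory network in human neurogenesis. The two sequence records (depositor and NGS) carry the same features at different start points and differ by only two nucleotides in length.
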