Addgene plasmid #117342: pmiRGLO-CAMK2B-209
Purpose: Dual luciferase assay for miRNA-targeted UTR
Depositing lab: Volker Busskamp. Depositing organization: Technische Universitaet Dresden. Publication: Combined Experimental and System-Level Analyses Reveal the Complex Regulatory Network of miR-124 during Human Neurogenesis. Kutsche LK, Gysi DM, Fallmann J, Lenk K, Petri R, Swiersy A, Klapper SD, Pircs K, Khattak S, Stadler PF, Jakobsson J, Nowick K, Busskamp V. Cell Syst. 2018 Sep 28. pii: S2405-4712(18)30358-2. doi: 10.1016/j.cels.2018.08.011. PubMed 30292704.
Backbone
  Vector backbone: pmiRGLO
  Backbone manufacturer: Promega
  Backbone size w/o insert (bp): 7334
  Vector type: Mammalian Expression, Luciferase
  Selectable markers: Neomycin (select with G418)
Growth in bacteria
  Bacterial resistance: Ampicillin, 100 μg/mL
  Growth temperature: 37°C
  Growth strain: DH5alpha
  Copy number: High Copy
Gene/Insert
  Gene/Insert name: 3' UTR CAMK2B-209
  Species: H. sapiens (human)
  Insert size (bp): 2367
  Promoter: Murine PGK-1
  Tag / fusion protein: luciferase (N terminal on backbone)
  Cloning method: Gibson Cloning
  Sequencing primers: 5′ Fluc-F1 (AGAAGCTGCGCGGTGGTGTTGTG); 3′ T7terminal
Terms and licenses: Academic/Nonprofit Terms; Industry Terms: Not Available to Industry
Depositor comments: 5' NheI cloning site destroyed, 3' XbaI cloning site destroyed
How to cite: pmiRGLO-CAMK2B-209 was a gift from Volker Busskamp (Addgene plasmid # 117342 ; http://n2t.net/addgene:117342 ; RRID:Addgene_117342)
